Addgene plasmid #157391: pD649-HAsp-PSG3-COMP5AP-AviTag-9xHis
Purpose: Mammalian expression of secreted protein fused to COMP5AP-AviTag-9xHis.
Depositing lab: Chris Garcia. Depositing organization: Stanford University. Publication: A Human IgSF Cell-Surface Interactome Reveals a Complex Network of Protein-Protein Interactions. Wojtowicz WM, Vielmetter J, Fernandes RA, Siepe DH, Eastman CL, Chisholm GB, Cox S, Klock H, Anderson PW, Rue SM, Miller JJ, Glaser SM, Bragstad ML, Vance J, Lam AW, Lesley SA, Zinn K, Garcia KC. Cell. 2020 Aug 20;182(4):1027-1043.e17. doi: 10.1016/j.cell.2020.07.025. PubMed 32822567.
Backbone
  Vector backbone: pD649
  Backbone size w/o insert (bp): 7153
  Vector type: Mammalian Expression
Growth in bacteria
  Bacterial resistance: Ampicillin, 100 μg/mL
  Growth temperature: 37°C
  Growth strain: DH5alpha
  Copy number: High Copy
Gene/Insert
  Gene/Insert name: PSG3
  Species: H. sapiens (human)
  Insert size (bp): 1182
  Entrez Gene: PSG3
  Promoter: CMV/SP6
  Tag / fusion protein: COMP5AP-AviTag-9xHis (C terminal on backbone)
  Cloning method: Restriction Enzyme; 5′ cloning site GCGGCCGC (not destroyed); 3′ cloning site GGCGCGCC (not destroyed)
  Sequencing primers: 5′ ATTTAGGTGACACTATAG; 3′ CGTCGCACTCCATCACGGTG
Resource information
  A portion of this plasmid was derived from a plasmid made by: synthesis by ThermoFisher
Terms and licenses: Academic/Nonprofit Terms; Industry Terms: Not Available to Industry
Depositor comments: Some plasmids in this collection may have an IS4-like element ISVsa5 family transposase upstream of the CMV promoter.
How to cite: pD649-HAsp-PSG3-COMP5AP-AviTag-9xHis was a gift from Chris Garcia (Addgene plasmid # 157391 ; http://n2t.net/addgene:157391 ; RRID:Addgene_157391)
