[The description below was written by a language model from this plasmid's Addgene catalogue record and pLannotate feature annotations shown in this document.]
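Description:
pD649-HAsp-PSG3-COMP5AP-AviTag-9xHis is a high-copy mammalian expression plasmid on the pD649 backbone, designed to produce a secreted, multimerised fusion of human PSG3 (pregnancy-specific glycoprotein 3). It is propagated in E. coli through a ColE1/pUC-type origin and selected with ampicillin via the β-lactamase gene. A separate SV40 early/EM7 promoter cassette drives a puromycin N-acetyltransferase gene followed by an SV40 polyadenylation signal, which could support selection in mammalian cells. Short kanamycin-resistance, lacZα, ble and f1 origin fragments in the annotation appear to be backbone remnants rather than functional parts.

The expression unit uses the CMV immediate-early enhancer and promoter with a fragment of CMV intron A, followed by an SP6 promoter that also serves as a sequencing primer site. An N-terminal signal peptide ("HAsp" in the name, though the annotation tool matched this region to an immunoglobulin heavy-chain signal sequence) directs the product into the secretory pathway. The PSG3 insert of about 1.2 kb sits between retained NotI and AscI sites. The automated annotation labels it PSG1, probably reflecting the close homology among PSG family members. Downstream and in frame are the coiled-coil region of rat cartilage oligomeric matrix protein, which assembles fusions into pentamers, human placental alkaline phosphatase as an enzymatic reporter, an AviTag for site-specific enzymatic biotinylation, and a polyhistidine tag for purification, ending in a bGH polyadenylation signal.

The plasmid belongs to a collection built for screening interactions among human immunoglobulin-superfamily cell-surface and secreted proteins. In such screens, a pentameric alkaline-phosphatase fusion typically acts as a high-avidity probe for detecting weak extracellular binding. The depositor notes that some plasmids in the collection may carry an IS4-like transposase insertion upstream of the CMV promoter; no such element is annotated here.
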