Features (pLannotate 1.2.2; 24 found; start..end, strand, type, name):
    119..143     -  CDS            KanR (fragment): aminoglycoside phosphotransferase; aph(3')-Ia; confers resistance to kanamycin
    254..842     +  rep_origin     ori: high-copy-number ColE1/pMB1/pBR322/pUC origin of replication
   1067..1084    +  terminator     rrnB T2 terminator (fragment): transcription terminator T2 from the E. coli rrnB gene
   1109..1128    -  CDS            lacZα (fragment): LacZα fragment of β-galactosidase; lacZ fragment
   1584..1600    +  protein_bind   lac operator: The lac repressor binds to the lac operator to inhibit transcription in E. coli. This inhibition can be relieved by adding lactose or isopropyl-β-D-thiogalactopyranoside (IPTG). lac repressor encoded by lacI
   1843..2146    +  enhancer       CMV enhancer: human cytomegalovirus immediate early enhancer
   2147..2350    +  promoter       CMV promoter: human cytomegalovirus (CMV) immediate early promoter
   2486..2529    +  intron         CMV intron (fragment): modified intron A from human cytomegalovirus
   2581..2599    +  promoter       SP6 promoter: promoter for bacteriophage SP6 RNA polymerase
   2603..2640    +  CDS            IgH signal sequence (fragment): signal sequence from the mouse immunoglobulin heavy chain variable region
   2746..3888    +  CDS            PSG1 (fragment): PSG1_HUMAN - Also known as B1G1, PSBG1, PSGGA. Experimental evidence at protein level: Swiss-Prot protein existence level 1. From Homo sapiens (Human).
   4027..4206    +  CDS            Comp (fragment): COMP_RAT - Experimental evidence at protein level: Swiss-Prot protein existence level 1. May play a role in the structural integrity of cartilage via its interaction with other extracellular matrix proteins such as the collagens and fibronectin. Can mediate the interaction of chondrocytes with the cartilage extracellular matrix through interaction with cell surface integrin receptors. Could play a role in the pathogenesis of osteoarthritis. Potent suppressor of apoptosis in both primary chondrocytes and transformed cells. Suppresses apoptosis by blocking the activation of caspase-3 and by indu
   4194..5646    +  CDS            SEAP (fragment): secreted alkaline phosphatase from human placenta The natural enzyme has a C-terminal transmembrane sequence that is replaced by a GPI anchor.
   5671..5712    +  CDS            AviTag™ (fragment): peptide tag that allows for enzymatic biotinylation
   5716..5739    +  CDS            8xHis: 8xHis affinity tag
   5885..5996    +  polyA_signal   bGH poly(A) signal: bovine growth hormone polyadenylation signal
   5997..6105    +  rep_origin     f1 ori (fragment): f1 bacteriophage origin of replication; arrow indicates direction of (+) strand synthesis
   6119..6448    +  promoter       SV40 promoter: SV40 enhancer and early promoter
   6496..6543    +  promoter       EM7 promoter: synthetic bacterial promoter&nbsp
   6562..7161    +  CDS            PuroR (fragment): puromycin N-acetyltransferase; pac from Streptomyces; confers resistance to puromycin
   7171..7296    +  CDS            ble (fragment): BLE_KLEPN - Experimental evidence at protein level: Swiss-Prot protein existence level 1. Binding protein with a strong affinity to the bleomycin family of antibiotics. Binds to CL990; an antimitotic-antibiotic compound. From Klebsiella pneumoniae.
   7291..7412    +  polyA_signal   SV40 poly(A) signal: SV40 polyadenylation signal
   7465..8325    -  CDS            AmpR: β-lactamase; bla; confers resistance to ampicillin, carbenicillin, and related antibiotics
   8328..89      -  promoter       AmpR promoter (fragment) (across the origin): bla
>Addgene plasmid #157391 | pD649-HAsp-PSG3-COMP5AP-AviTag-9xHis | depositor full sequence | sequence record 303891 | Full Sequence
TTTCAATATTATTGAAGCATTTATCAGGGTTATTGTCTCATGAGCGGATACATATTTGAATGTATTTAGA
AAAATAAACAAATAGGGGTCAGTGTTACAACCAATTAACCAATTCTGAACATTATCGCGAGCCCATTTAT
ACCTGAATATGGCTCATAACACCCCTTGCTCATGACCAAAATCCCTTAACGTGAGTTACGCGCGCGTCGT
TCCACTGAGCGTCAGACCCCGTAGAAAAGATCAAAGGATCTTCTTGAGATCCTTTTTTTCTGCGCGTAAT
CTGCTGCTTGCAAACAAAAAAACCACCGCTACCAGCGGTGGTTTGTTTGCCGGATCAAGAGCTACCAACT
CTTTTTCCGAAGGTAACTGGCTTCAGCAGAGCGCAGATACCAAATACTGTTCTTCTAGTGTAGCCGTAGT
TAGCCCACCACTTCAAGAACTCTGTAGCACCGCCTACATACCTCGCTCTGCTAATCCTGTTACCAGTGGC
TGCTGCCAGTGGCGATAAGTCGTGTCTTACCGGGTTGGACTCAAGACGATAGTTACCGGATAAGGCGCAG
CGGTCGGGCTGAACGGGGGGTTCGTGCACACAGCCCAGCTTGGAGCGAACGACCTACACCGAACTGAGAT
ACCTACAGCGTGAGCTATGAGAAAGCGCCACGCTTCCCGAAGGGAGAAAGGCGGACAGGTATCCGGTAAG
CGGCAGGGTCGGAACAGGAGAGCGCACGAGGGAGCTTCCAGGGGGAAACGCCTGGTATCTTTATAGTCCT
GTCGGGTTTCGCCACCTCTGACTTGAGCGTCGATTTTTGTGATGCTCGTCAGGGGGGCGGAGCCTATGGA
AAAACGCCAGCAACGCGGCCTTTTTACGGTTCCTGGCCTTTTGCTGGCCTTTTGCTCACATGTTCTTTCC
TGCGTTATCCCCTGATTCTGTGGATAACCGTATTACCGCCTTTGAGTGAGCTGATACCGCTCGCCGCAGC
CGAACGACCGAGCGCAGCGAGTCAGTGAGCGAGGAAGCGGAAGGCGAGAGTAGGGAACTGCCAGGCATCA
AACTAAGCAGAAGGCCCCTGACGGATGGCCTTTTTGCGTTTCTACAAACTCTTTCTGTGTTGTAAAACGA
CGGCCAGTCTTAAGCTCGGGCCCCCTGGGCGGTTCTGATAACGAGTAATCGTTAATCCGCAAATAACGTA
AAAACCCGCTTCGGCGGGTTTTTTTATGGGGGGAGTTTAGGGAAAGAGCATTTGTCAGAATATTTAAGGG
CGCCTGTCACTTTGCTTGATATATGAGAATTATTTAACCTTATAAATGAGAAAAAAGCAACGCACTTTAA
ATAAGATACGTTGCTTTTTCGATTGATGAACACCTATAATTAAACTATTCATCTATTATTTATGATTTTT
TGTATATACAATATTTCTAGTTTGTTAAAGAGAATTAAGAAAATAAATCTCGAAAATAATAAAGGGAAAA
TCAGTTTTTGATATCAAAATTATACATGTCAACGATAATACAAAATATAATACAAACTATAAGATGTTAT
CAGTATTTATTATCATTTAGAATAAATTTTGTGTCGCCCTTAATTGTGAGCGGATAACAATTACGAGCTT
CATGCACAGTGGCGTTGACTCAATATTGGCCATTAGCCATATTATTCATTGGTTATATAGCATAAATCAA
TATTGGCTATTGGCCATTGCATACGTTGTATCTATATCATAATATGTACATTTATATTGGCTCATGTCCA
ATATGACCGCCATGTTGGCATTGATTATTGACTAGTTATTAATAGTAATCAATTACGGGGTCATTAGTTC
ATAGCCCATATATGGAGTTCCGCGTTACATAACTTACGGTAAATGGCCCGCCTGGCTGACCGCCCAACGA
CCCCCGCCCATTGACGTCAATAATGACGTATGTTCCCATAGTAACGCCAATAGGGACTTTCCATTGACGT
CAATGGGTGGAGTATTTACGGTAAACTGCCCACTTGGCAGTACATCAAGTGTATCATATGCCAAGTACGC
CCCCTATTGACGTCAATGACGGTAAATGGCCCGCCTGGCATTATGCCCAGTACATGACCTTATGGGACTT
TCCTACTTGGCAGTACATCTACGTATTAGTCATCGCTATTACCATGGTGATGCGGTTTTGGCAGTACATC
AATGGGCGTGGATAGCGGTTTGACTCACGGGGATTTCCAAGTCTCCACCCCATTGACGTCAATGGGAGTT
TGTTTTGGCACCAAAATCAACGGGACTTTCCAAAATGTCGTAACAACTCCGCCCCATTGACGCAAATGGG
CGGTAGGCGTGTACGGTGGGAGGTCTATATAAGCAGAGCTCGTTTAGTGAACCGTCAGATCGCCTGGAGA
CGCCATCCACGCTGTTTTGACCTCCATAGAAGACACCGGGACCGATCCAGCCTCCGCGGCCGGGAACGGT
GCATTGGAACGCGGATTCCCCGTGCCAAGAGTGACGTAAGTACCGCCTATAGAGTCTATAGGCCCACCCC
CTTGGCTTCGTTAGAACGCGGCTACAATTAATACATAACCTTATGTATCATACACATACGATTTAGGTGA
CACTATAGAATAACATCCACTTTGCCTTTCTCTCCACAGGTGTCCACTCCCAGGTCCAACTGCACCTCGG
TTCTATCGAAAACGCGCCTGCTAGCGCCACCATGAAGACCATCATTGCCCTGAGCTACATCTTCTGCCTG
GTGTTCGCTGCGGCCGCCCAAGTGACAATTGAGGCCGAGCCTACAAAGGTGTCCAAGGGCAAAGATGTGC
TGCTGCTGGTGCACAACCTGCCTCAGAATCTGGCCGGCTACATCTGGTACAAGGGCCAGATGAAGGACCT
GTACCACTACATCACCAGCTACGTGGTGGACGGCCAGATCATCATCTACGGCCCTGCCTACAGCGGCAGA
GAAACCGTGTACAGCAATGCCAGCCTGCTGATCCAGAACGTGACAAGAGAGGATGCCGGCAGCTACACCC
TGCACATTGTGAAGAGAGGCGACGGCACAAGAGGCGAGACAGGCCACTTCACCTTCACACTGTACCTGGA
AACCCCTAAGCCTAGCATCAGCAGCTCCAATCTGTACCCCAGAGAAGATATGGAAGCCGTGTCTCTGACC
TGCGATCCCGAGACACCTGATGCCTCTTACCTGTGGTGGATGAACGGCCAGAGCCTGCCTATGACACACA
GCCTGCAGCTGAGCAAGAACAAGCGGACCCTGTTCCTGTTCGGCGTGACCAAGTACACAGCCGGACCTTA
CGAGTGCGAGATCAGAAACCCTGTGTCCGCCAGCAGATCTGACCCCGTGACACTGAATCTGCTGCCCAAG
CTGCCTAAGCCTTACATCACGATCAACAACCTGAATCCGCGCGAGAACAAGGACGTGCTGGCCTTTACAT
GCGAGCCCAAGAGCGAGAACTACACCTATATCTGGTGGCTGAATGGACAGTCCCTGCCTGTGTCTCCCAG
AGTGAAGAGGCCCATCGAGAACAGAATCCTGATCCTGCCTAGCGTGACCAGAAACGAGACAGGGCCCTAC
CAGTGCGAAATCCAGGACAGATACGGCGGCATTCGGAGCTACCCTGTGACTCTGAACGTGCTGTATGGCC
CCGACCTGCCAAGAATCTACCCCAGCTTTACCTACTACCACTCCGGCGAGAACCTGTACCTGAGCTGCTT
CGCCGATAGCAACCCTCCTGCCGAGTACAGCTGGACCATCAACGGCAAGTTTCAGCTGAGCGGCCAGAAG
CTGTTCATTCCTCAGATCACCACCAAGCACAGCGGCCTGTATGCCTGTTCTGTGCGGAATAGCGCCACCG
GCATGGAAAGCAGCAAGAGCATGACCGTGAAGGTGTCAGCCCCTAGCGGAACAGGACATCTGCCTGGCCT
GAATCCTCTTGGCGCGCCGGAAGATCAAGTTGATCCAAGATTGATTGATGGCAAGGGCGGATCTCTGGAG
GTGCTGTTCCAGGGACCAGGCGGAAGCGGCAATCCCGGCGGCGATCTGGCCCCCCAGATGCTGCGCGAGC
TGCAGGAGACCAATGCCGCCCTGCAGGACGTGCGCGAGCTGCTGCGCCACCGCGTGAAGGAGATCACCTT
CCTGAAGAACACCGTGATGGAGTGCGACGCCTGCGGTATGCAGCCCTCTAGAGGCTCCGGCTCCATCATC
CCAGTTGAGGAGGAGAACCCGGACTTCTGGAACCGCGAGGCAGCCGAGGCCCTGGGTGCCGCCAAGAAGC
TGCAGCCTGCACAGACAGCCGCCAAGAACCTCATCATCTTCCTGGGCGATGGGATGGGGGTGTCTACGGT
GACAGCTGCCAGGATCCTAAAAGGGCAGAAGAAGGACAAACTGGGGCCTGAGATACCCCTGGCCATGGAC
CGCTTCCCATATGTGGCTCTGTCCAAGACATACAATGTAGACAAACATGTGCCAGACAGTGGAGCCACAG
CCACGGCCTACCTGTGCGGGGTCAAGGGCAACTTCCAGACCATTGGCTTGAGTGCAGCCGCCCGCTTTAA
CCAGTGCAACACGACACGCGGCAACGAGGTCATCTCCGTGATGAATCGGGCCAAGAAAGCAGGGAAGTCA
GTGGGAGTGGTAACCACCACACGAGTGCAGCACGCCTCGCCAGCCGGCACCTACGCCCACACGGTGAACC
GCAACTGGTACTCGGACGCCGACGTGCCTGCCTCGGCCCGCCAGGAGGGGTGCCAGGACATCGCTACGCA
GCTCATCTCCAACATGGACATTGACGTGATCCTAGGTGGAGGCCGAAAGTACATGTTTCGCATGGGAACC
CCAGACCCTGAGTACCCAGATGACTACAGCCAAGGTGGGACCAGGCTGGACGGGAAGAATCTGGTGCAGG
AATGGCTGGCGAAGCGCCAGGGTGCCCGGTATGTGTGGAACCGCACTGAGCTCATGCAGGCTTCCCTGGA
CCCGTCTGTGACCCATCTCATGGGTCTCTTTGAGCCTGGAGACATGAAATACGAGATCCACCGAGACTCC
ACACTGGACCCCTCCCTGATGGAGATGACAGAGGCTGCCCTGCGCCTGCTGAGCAGGAACCCCCGCGGCT
TCTTCCTCTTCGTGGAGGGTGGTCGCATCGACCATGGTCATCATGAAAGCAGGGCTTACCGGGCACTGAC
TGAGACGATCATGTTCGACGACGCCATTGAGAGGGCGGGCCAGCTCACCAGCGAGGAGGACACGCTGAGC
CTCGTCACTGCCGACCACTCCCACGTCTTCTCCTTCGGAGGCTACCCCCTGCGAGGGAGCTCCATCTTCG
GGCTGGCCCCTGGCAAGGCCCGGGACAGGAAGGCCTACACGGTCCTCCTATACGGAAACGGTCCAGGCTA
TGTGCTCAAGGACGGCGCCCGGCCGGATGTTACCGAGAGCGAGAGCGGGAGCCCCGAGTATCGGCAGCAG
TCAGCAGTGCCCCTGGACGAAGAGACCCACGCAGGCGAGGACGTGGCGGTGTTCGCGCGCGGCCCGCAGG
CGCACCTGGTTCACGGCGTGCAGGAGCAGACCTTCATAGCGCACGTCATGGCCTTCGCCGCCTGCCTGGA
GCCCTACACCGCCTGCGACCTGGCGCCCCCCGCCGGCACCACCGACGCCGCGCACCCGGGTGGCGGAGGA
CTGAACGACATCTTCGAGGCTCAGAAAATCGAATGGCACGAACATCACCATCACCATCACCATCACCATT
AAGGCCGGCCTGTAGTCACTGGCACAACGCGTTACCCGGTAAGCCAATCGGGTATACACGGTCGTCATAC
TGCAGACAGGGTTCTTCTACTTTGCAAGATAGTCTTGAGTAGTAAAATAAATAGATAGAGAAAATCAGCC
TCGACTGTGCCTTCTAGTTGCCAGCCATCTGTTGTTTGCCCCTCCCCCGTGCCTTCCTTGACCCTGGAAG
GTGCCACTCCCACTGTCCTTTCCTAATAAAATGAGGAAATTGCATCACAACACTCAACCCTATCTCGGTC
TATTCTTTTGATTTATAAGGGATTTTGCCGATTTCGGCCTATTGGTTAAAAAATGAGCTGATTTAACAAA
AATTTAACGCGAATTAATTCTGTGGAATGTGTGTCAGTTAGGGTGTGGAAAGTCCCCAGGCTCCCCAGCA
GGCAGAAGTATGCAAAGCATGCATCTCAATTAGTCAGCAACCAGGTGTGGAAAGTCCCCAGGCTCCCCAG
CAGGCAGAAGTATGCAAAGCATGCATCTCAATTAGTCAGCAACCATAGTCCCGCCCCTAACTCCGCCCAT
CCCGCCCCTAACTCCGCCCAGTTCCGCCCATTCTCCGCCCCATGGCTGACTAATTTTTTTTATTTATGCA
GAGGCCGAGGCCGCCTCTGCCTCTGAGCTATTCCAGAAGTAGTGAGGAGGCTTTTTTGGAGGCCTAGGCT
TTTGCAAAAAGCTCCCGGGAGCTTGTATATCCATTTTCGGATCTGATCAGCACGTGTTGACAATTAATCA
TCGGCATAGTATATCGGCATAGTATAATACGACAAGGTGAGGAACTAAACCATGACCGAGTACAAGCCCA
CGGTGCGCCTCGCCACCCGCGACGACGTCCCCAGGGCCGTACGCACCCTCGCCGCCGCGTTCGCCGACTA
CCCCGCCACGCGCCACACCGTCGATCCGGACCGCCACATCGAGCGGGTCACCGAGCTGCAAGAACTCTTC
CTCACGCGCGTCGGGCTCGACATCGGCAAGGTGTGGGTCGCGGACGACGGCGCCGCGGTGGCGGTCTGGA
CCACGCCGGAGAGCGTCGAAGCGGGGGCGGTGTTCGCCGAGATCGGCCCGCGCATGGCCGAGTTGAGCGG
TTCCCGGCTGGCCGCGCAGCAACAGATGGAAGGCCTCCTGGCGCCGCACCGGCCCAAGGAGCCCGCGTGG
TTCCTGGCCACCGTCGGCGTCTCGCCCGACCACCAGGGCAAGGGTCTGGGCAGCGCCGTCGTGCTCCCCG
GAGTGGAGGCGGCCGAGCGCGCCGGGGTGCCCGCCTTCCTGGAGACATCCGCGCCCCGCAACCTCCCCTT
CTACGAGCGGCTCGGCTTCACCGTCACCGCCGACGTCGAGGTGCCCGAAGGACCGCGCACCTGGTGCATG
ACCCGCAAGCCCGGTGCCTGACACGTGCTACGAGATTTCGATTCCACCGCCGCCTTCTATGAAAGGTTGG
GCTTCGGAATCGTTTTCCGGGACGCCGGCTGGATGATCCTCCAGCGCGGGGATCTCATGCTGGAGTTCTT
CGCCCACCCCAACTTGTTTATTGCAGCTTATAATGGTTACAAATAAAGCAATAGCATCACAAATTTCACA
AATAAAGCATTTTTTTCACTGCATTCTAGTTGTGGTTTGTCCAAACTCATCAATGTATCTTATCATGTCT
GTATACCGTCGACCTCTAGCTAGAGCTTGGCGTAATCATGGTCATTACCAATGCTTAATCAGTGAGGCAC
CTATCTCAGCGATCTGTCTATTTCGTTCATCCATAGTTGCCTGACTCCCCGTCGTGTAGATAACTACGAT
ACGGGAGGGCTTACCATCTGGCCCCAGCGCTGCGATGATACCGCGAGAACCACGCTCACCGGCTCCGGAT
TTATCAGCAATAAACCAGCCAGCCGGAAGGGCCGAGCGCAGAAGTGGTCCTGCAACTTTATCCGCCTCCA
TCCAGTCTATTAATTGTTGCCGGGAAGCTAGAGTAAGTAGTTCGCCAGTTAATAGTTTGCGCAACGTTGT
TGCCATCGCTACAGGCATCGTGGTGTCACGCTCGTCGTTTGGTATGGCTTCATTCAGCTCCGGTTCCCAA
CGATCAAGGCGAGTTACATGATCCCCCATGTTGTGCAAAAAAGCGGTTAGCTCCTTCGGTCCTCCGATCG
TTGTCAGAAGTAAGTTGGCCGCAGTGTTATCACTCATGGTTATGGCAGCACTGCATAATTCTCTTACTGT
CATGCCATCCGTAAGATGCTTTTCTGTGACTGGTGAGTACTCAACCAAGTCATTCTGAGAATAGTGTATG
CGGCGACCGAGTTGCTCTTGCCCGGCGTCAATACGGGATAATACCGCGCCACATAGCAGAACTTTAAAAG
TGCTCATCATTGGAAAACGTTCTTCGGGGCGAAAACTCTCAAGGATCTTACCGCTGTTGAGATCCAGTTC
GATGTAACCCACTCGTGCACCCAACTGATCTTCAGCATCTTTTACTTTCACCAGCGTTTCTGGGTGAGCA
AAAACAGGAAGGCAAAATGCCGCAAAAAAGGGAATAAGGGCGACACGGAAATGTTGAATACTCATATTCT
TCCTT
