>Addgene plasmid #157391 | pD649-HAsp-PSG3-COMP5AP-AviTag-9xHis | depositor partial sequence | sequence record 303892 | insert (secreted protein)
CAAGTGACAATTGAGGCCGAGCCTACAAAGGTGTCCAAGGGCAAAGATGTGCTGCTGCTGGTGCACAACC
TGCCTCAGAATCTGGCCGGCTACATCTGGTACAAGGGCCAGATGAAGGACCTGTACCACTACATCACCAG
CTACGTGGTGGACGGCCAGATCATCATCTACGGCCCTGCCTACAGCGGCAGAGAAACCGTGTACAGCAAT
GCCAGCCTGCTGATCCAGAACGTGACAAGAGAGGATGCCGGCAGCTACACCCTGCACATTGTGAAGAGAG
GCGACGGCACAAGAGGCGAGACAGGCCACTTCACCTTCACACTGTACCTGGAAACCCCTAAGCCTAGCAT
CAGCAGCTCCAATCTGTACCCCAGAGAAGATATGGAAGCCGTGTCTCTGACCTGCGATCCCGAGACACCT
GATGCCTCTTACCTGTGGTGGATGAACGGCCAGAGCCTGCCTATGACACACAGCCTGCAGCTGAGCAAGA
ACAAGCGGACCCTGTTCCTGTTCGGCGTGACCAAGTACACAGCCGGACCTTACGAGTGCGAGATCAGAAA
CCCTGTGTCCGCCAGCAGATCTGACCCCGTGACACTGAATCTGCTGCCCAAGCTGCCTAAGCCTTACATC
ACGATCAACAACCTGAATCCGCGCGAGAACAAGGACGTGCTGGCCTTTACATGCGAGCCCAAGAGCGAGA
ACTACACCTATATCTGGTGGCTGAATGGACAGTCCCTGCCTGTGTCTCCCAGAGTGAAGAGGCCCATCGA
GAACAGAATCCTGATCCTGCCTAGCGTGACCAGAAACGAGACAGGGCCCTACCAGTGCGAAATCCAGGAC
AGATACGGCGGCATTCGGAGCTACCCTGTGACTCTGAACGTGCTGTATGGCCCCGACCTGCCAAGAATCT
ACCCCAGCTTTACCTACTACCACTCCGGCGAGAACCTGTACCTGAGCTGCTTCGCCGATAGCAACCCTCC
TGCCGAGTACAGCTGGACCATCAACGGCAAGTTTCAGCTGAGCGGCCAGAAGCTGTTCATTCCTCAGATC
ACCACCAAGCACAGCGGCCTGTATGCCTGTTCTGTGCGGAATAGCGCCACCGGCATGGAAAGCAGCAAGA
GCATGACCGTGAAGGTGTCAGCCCCTAGCGGAACAGGACATCTGCCTGGCCTGAATCCTCTT
